Addgene plasmid #25498: FTSJ2
Purpose: Bacterial expression for structure determination; may not be full ORF
Depositing lab: Cheryl Arrowsmith. Depositing organization: University of Toronto.
Backbone
  Vector backbone: pET28a-LIC
  Backbone manufacturer: SGC
  Backbone size w/o insert (bp): 7328
  Vector type: Bacterial Expression
Growth in bacteria
  Bacterial resistance: Kanamycin, 50 μg/mL
  Growth temperature: 37°C
  Growth strain: DH5alpha
  Copy number: Low Copy
Gene/Insert
  Gene/Insert name: FTSJ2 (alt names: PDB: 2NYU; FtsJ homolog 2 isoform b; DKFZp686J14194, FJH1)
  Species: H. sapiens (human)
  Insert size (bp): 588
  Entrez Gene: FTSJ2 (a.k.a. FJH1, DKFZp686J14194)
  Tag / fusion protein: His (N terminal on insert)
  Cloning method: Restriction Enzyme
  Sequencing primers: 5′ T7; 3′ T7-term
Terms and licenses: Academic/Nonprofit Terms; Industry Terms: Not Available to Industry
Depositor comments: PDB: 2NYU http://www.thesgc.org/structures/2NYU/
How to cite: FTSJ2 was a gift from Cheryl Arrowsmith (Addgene plasmid # 25498 ; http://n2t.net/addgene:25498 ; RRID:Addgene_25498)
