[The description below was written by a language model from this plasmid's Addgene catalogue record.]
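Description:
FTSJ2 is a bacterial expression plasmid built on the pET28a-LIC backbone, a ligation-independent-cloning derivative of pET28a from a structural genomics programme. It carries a 588 bp fragment of the human FTSJ2 gene (FtsJ homolog 2, also known as FJH1; the record refers to isoform b). The backbone is listed as 7328 bp without insert. The plasmid is maintained at low copy in E. coli under kanamycin selection, with DH5alpha recorded as the propagation strain. No feature table is supplied, so the exact origin and regulatory elements are not itemised. However, the T7 and T7-terminator sequencing primers fit the usual pET arrangement, in which the insert lies between a T7 promoter and a T7 terminator. Expression would then take place in a host strain that supplies T7 RNA polymerase.

The insert is fused to an N-terminal His tag, which allows the recombinant protein to be purified by immobilised metal affinity chromatography. The stated purpose is bacterial expression for structure determination, and the record cautions that the insert may not be the full open reading frame. The short insert is in keeping with a truncated, domain-level construct chosen for crystallisation, although the record does not give residue boundaries. The depositor comments link the plasmid to a deposited Protein Data Bank structure (2NYU). The plasmid therefore serves mainly to produce soluble, tagged human FTSJ2 protein for crystallography and related biochemical or biophysical work. The cloning method is recorded as restriction enzyme despite the LIC-format backbone, and the record does not name the sites used.
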