>Addgene plasmid #25498 | FTSJ2 | depositor partial sequence | sequence record 11902 | Author sequence
AGTTACCGGAGCCGAAGCGCCTTCAAGCTCCTGGAGGTGAACGAGAGGCACCAGATTCTGCGGCCCGGCC
TTCGGGTGTTAGACTGTGGGGCAGCTCCTGGGGCCTGGAGTCAGGTGGCGGTGCAGAAGGTCAACGCCGC
AGGCACAGATCCCAGCTCTCCTGTTGGCTTCGTGCTTGGGGTAGATCTTCTTCACATATTCCCCCTGGAA
GGAGCAACTTTTCTGTGCCCTGCTGACGTGACTGACCCGAGAACCTCACAGAGAATCCTCGAGGTGCTTC
CTGGCAGGAGAGCAGATGTGATTCTGAGCGACATGGCGCCCAATGCCACAGGGTTCCGGGACCTCGATCA
TGACAGGCTCATCAGCCTGTGCCTGACCCTTCTCAGCGTGACCCCAGACATCCTGCAACCTGGGGGGACA
TTCCTTTGTAAAACCTGGGCTGGAAGTCAAAGCCGTCGGTTACAGAGGAGACTGACAGAGGAATTCCAGA
ATGTAAGGATCATCAAACCTGAAGCCAGCAGGAAAGAGTCATCAGAAGTGTACTTCTTGGCCACACAGTA
CCACGGAAGGAAGGGCACTGTGAAGCAG
