>Addgene plasmid #25498 | FTSJ2 | addgene partial sequence | sequence record 31479 | 25498 with T7
TTTTGTTTAACTTTAAGAAGGAGATATACCATGGGCAGCAGCCATCATCATCATCATCACAGCAGCGGCC
TGGTTCCGCGTGGTAGTAGTTACCGGAGCCGAAGCGCCTTCAAGCTCCTGGAGGTGAACGAGAGGCACCA
GATTCTGCGGCCCGGCCTTCGGGTGTTAGACTGTGGGGCAGCTCCTGGGGCCTGGAGTCAGGTGGCGGTG
CAGAAGGTCAACGCCGCAGGCACAGATCCCAGCTCTCCTGTTGGCTTCGTGCTTGGGGTAGATCTTCTTC
ACATATTCCCCCTGGAAGGAGCAACTTTTCTGTGCCCTGCTGACGTGACTGACCCGAGAACCTCACAGAG
AATCCTCGAGGTGCTTCCTGGCAGGAGAGCAGATGTGATTCTGAGCGACATGGCGCCCAATGCCACAGGG
TTCCGGGACCTCGATCATGACAGGCTCATCAGCCTGTGCCTGACCCTTCTCAGCGTGACCCCAGACATCC
TGCAACCTGGGGGGACATTCCTTTGTAAAACCTGGGCTGGAAGTCAAAGCCGTCGGTTACAGAGGAGACT
GACAGAGGAATTCCAGAATGTAAGGATCATCAAACCTGAAGCCAGCAGGAAAGAGTCATCAGAAGTGTAC
TTCTTGGCCACACAGTACCACGGAAGGAAGGGCACTGTGAAGCAGTGATGACGAAGCTTGCGGCCGCACT
CGAGCACCACCACCACCACCACTGAGATCCGGCTGCTAACAAAGCCCGAAAGGAAGCTGAGTTGGCTGCT
GCCACCGCTGAGCAATAACTAGCATAACCCCTTGGGGCCTCTAAACGGGTCTTGAGGGGTTTTTTGCTGA
AAGGAGGAACTATATCCGGAT
